>Addgene plasmid #68848 | pE478G-EGFP | addgene full sequence | sequence record 287557 | Addgene NGS Result
TAGTTATTAATAGTAATCAATTACGGGGTCATTAGTTCATAGCCCATATATGGAGTTCCGCGTTACATAA
CTTACGGTAAATGGCCCGCCTGGCTGACCGCCCAACGACCCCCGCCCATTGACGTCAATAATGACGTATG
TTCCCATAGTAACGCCAATAGGGACTTTCCATTGACGTCAATGGGTGGAGTATTTACGGTAAACTGCCCA
CTTGGCAGTACATCAAGTGTATCATATGCCAAGTACGCCCCCTATTGACGTCAATGACGGTAAATGGCCC
GCCTGGCATTATGCCCAGTACATGACCTTATGGGACTTTCCTACTTGGCAGTACATCTACGTATTAGTCA
TCGCTATTACCATGGTGATGCGGTTTTGGCAGTACATCAATGGGCGTGGATAGCGGTTTGACTCACGGGG
ATTTCCAAGTCTCCACCCCATTGACGTCAATGGGAGTTTGTTTTGGCACCAAAATCAACGGGACTTTCCA
AAATGTCGTAACAACTCCGCCCCATTGACGCAAATGGGCGGTAGGCGTGTACGGTGGGAGGTCTATATAA
GCAGAGCTGGTTTAGTGAACCGTCAGATCCGCTAGCCTCGAGACGCGTGATTCCACCATGGATTACAAGG
ATGACGACGATAAGATGTCCCATCAACCTCTCAGCTGCCTCACTGAAAAGGAGGACAGCCCCAGTGAAAG
CACAGGAAATGGACCCCCCCACCTGGCCCACCCAAACCTGGACACGTTTACCCCGGAGGAGCTGCTGCAG
CAGATGAAAGAGCTCCTGACCGAGAACCACCAGTTGAAAGAAGCCATGAAGCTAAATAATCAAGCCATGA
AAGGGAGATTTGAGGAGCTTTCGGCCTGGACAGAGAAACAGAAGGAAGAACGCCAGTTTTTTGAGATACA
GAGCAAAGAAGCAAAAGAGCGTCTAATGGCCTTGAGTCATGAGAATGAGAAATTGAAGGAAGAGCTTGGA
AAACTAAAAGGGAAATCAGAAAGGTCATCTGAGGACCCCACTGATGACTCCAGGCTTCCCAGGGCCGAAG
CGGAGCAGGAAAAGGACCAGCTCAGGACCCAGGTGGTGAGGCTACAAGCAGAGAAGGCAGACCTGTTGGG
CATCGTGTCTGAACTGCAGCTCAAGCTGAACTCCAGCGGCTCCTCAGAAGATTCCTTTGTTGAAATTAGG
ATGGCTGAAGGAGAAGCAGAAGGGTCAGTAAAAGAAATCAAGCATAGTCCTGGGCCCACGAGAACAGTCT
CCACTGGCACGGCATTGTCTAAATATAGGAGCAGATCTGCAGATGGGGCCAAGAATTACTTCGAACATGA
GGAGTTAACTGTGAGCCAGCTCCTGCTGTGCCTAAGGGAAGGGAATCAGAAGGTGGAGAGACTTGAAGTT
GCACTCAAGGAGGCCAAAGAAAGAGTTTCAGATTTTGAAAAGAAAACAAGTAATCGTTCTGAGATTGAAA
CCCAGACAGAGGGGAGCACAGAGAAAGAGAATGATGAAGAGAAAGGCCCGGAGACTGTTGGAAGCGAAGT
GGAAGCACTGAACCTCCAGGTGACATCTCTGTTTAAGGAGCTTCAAGAGGCTCATACAAAACTCAGCGAA
GCTGAGCTAATGAAGAAGAGACTTCAAGAAAAGTGTCAGGCCCTTGAAAGGAAAAATTCTGCAATTCCAT
CAGAGTTGAATGAAAAGCAAGAGCTTGTTTATACTAACAAAAAGTTAGAGCTACAAGTGGAAAGCATGCT
ATCAGAAATCAAAATGGAACAGGCTAAAACAGAGGATGAAAAGTCCAAATTAACTGTGCTACAGATGACA
CACAACAAGCTTCTTCAAGAACATAATAATGCATTGAAAACAATTGAGGAACTAACAAGAAAAGAGTCAG
AAAAAGTGGACAGGGCAGTGCTGAAGGAACTGAGTGAAAAACTGGAACTGGCAGAGAAGGCTCTGGCTTC
CAAACAGCTGCAAATGGATGAAATGAAGCAAACCATTGCCAAGCAGGAAGAGGACCTGGAAACCATGACC
ATCCTCAGGGCTCAGATGGAAGTTTACTGTTCTGATTTTCATGCTGGAAGAGCAGCGAGAGAGAAAATTC
ATGAGGAAAAGGAGCAACTGGCATTGCAGCTGGCAGTTCTGCTGAAAGAGAATGATGCTTTCGAAGACGG
AGGCAGGCAGTCCTTGATGGAGATGCAGAGTCGTCATGGGGCGAGAACAAGTGACTCTGACCAGCAGGCT
TACCTTGTTCAAAGAGGAGCTGAGGACAGGGACTGGCGGCAACAGCGGAATATTCCGATTCATTCCTGCC
CCAAGTGTGGAGAGGTTCTGCCTGACATAGACACGTTACAGATTCACGTGATGGATTGCATCATTCGGGA
TCCAATGGTGAGCAAGGGCGAGGAGCTGTTCACCGGGGTGGTGCCCATCCTGGTCGAGCTGGACGGCGAC
GTAAACGGCCACAAGTTCAGCGTGTCCGGCGAGGGCGAGGGCGATGCCACCTACGGCAAGCTGACCCTGA
AGTTCATCTGCACCACCGGCAAGCTGCCCGTGCCCTGGCCCACCCTCGTGACCACCCTGACCTACGGCGT
GCAGTGCTTCAGCCGCTACCCCGACCACATGAAGCAGCACGACTTCTTCAAGTCCGCCATGCCCGAAGGC
TACGTCCAGGAGCGCACCATCTTCTTCAAGGACGACGGCAACTACAAGACCCGCGCCGAGGTGAAGTTCG
AGGGCGACACCCTGGTGAACCGCATCGAGCTGAAGGGCATCGACTTCAAGGAGGACGGCAACATCCTGGG
GCACAAGCTGGAGTACAACTACAACAGCCACAACGTCTATATCATGGCCGACAAGCAGAAGAACGGCATC
AAGGTGAACTTCAAGATCCGCCACAACATCGAGGACGGCAGCGTGCAGCTCGCCGACCACTACCAGCAGA
ACACCCCCATCGGCGACGGCCCCGTGCTGCTGCCCGACAACCACTACCTGAGCACCCAGTCCGCCCTGAG
CAAAGACCCCAACGAGAAGCGCGATCACATGGTCCTGCTGGAGTTCGTGACCGCCGCCGGGATCACTCTC
GGCATGGACGAGCTGTACAAGTAAAGCGGCCGCGACTCTAGATCATAATCAGCCATACCACATTTGTAGA
GGTTTTACTTGCTTTAAAAAACCTCCCACACCTCCCCCTGAACCTGAAACATAAAATGAATGCAATTGTT
GTTGTTAACTTGTTTATTGCAGCTTATAATGGTTACAAATAAAGCAATAGCATCACAAATTTCACAAATA
AAGCATTTTTTTCACTGCATTCTAGTTGTGGTTTGTCCAAACTCATCAATGTATCTTAAGGCGTAAATTG
TAAGCGTTAATATTTTGTTAAAATTCGCGTTAAATTTTTGTTAAATCAGCTCATTTTTTAACCAATAGGC
CGAAATCGGCAAAATCCCTTATAAATCAAAAGAATAGACCGAGATAGGGT
[37 nt withheld, positions 3481-3517]
AAAGAACGTGGACTCCAACGTCAAAGG
[49 nt withheld, positions 3545-3593]
T
[91 nt withheld, positions 3595-3685]
G
[124 nt withheld, positions 3687-3810]
CAGGTGGCACTTTTCGGGGAAATGTGCGCGGAACCCCTATTTGTTTATTTTTCTAAATACATTCAAATAT
GTATCCGCTCATGAGACAATAACCCTGATAAATGCTTCAATAATATTGAAAAAGGAAGAGTCCTGAGGCG
GAAAGAACCAGCTGTGGAATGTGTGTCAGTTAGGGTGTGGAAAGTCCCCAGGCTCCCCAGCAGGCAGAAG
TATGCAAAGCATGCATCTCAATTAGTCAGCAACCAGGTGTGGAAAGTCCCCAGGCTCCCCAGCAGGCAGA
AGTATGCAAAGCATGCATCTCAATTAGTCAGCAACCATAGTCCCGCCCCTAACTCCGCCCATCCCGCCCC
TAACTCCGCCCAGTTCCGCCCATTCTCCGCCCCATGGCTGACTAATTTTTTTTATTTATGCAGAGGCCGA
GGCCGCCTCGGCCTCTGAGCTATTCCAGAAGTAGTGAGGAGGCTTTTTTGGAGGCCTAGGCTTTTGCAAA
GATCGATCAAGAGACAGGATGAGGATCGTTTCGCATGATTGAACAAGATGGATTGCACGCAGGTTCTCCG
GCCGCTTGGGTGGAGAGGCTATTCGGCTATGACTGGGCACAACAGACAATCGGCTGCTCTGATGCCGCCG
TGTTCCGGCTGTCAGCGCAGGGGCGCCCGGTTCTTTTTGTCAAGACCGACCTGTCCGGTGCCCTGAATGA
ACTGCAAGACGAGGCAGCGCGGCTATCGTGGCTGGCCACGACGGGCGTTCCTTGCGCAGCTGTGCTCGAC
GTTGTCACTGAAGCGGGAAGGGACTGGCTGCTATTGGGCGAAGTGCCGGGGCAGGATCTCCTGTCATCTC
ACCTTGCTCCTGCCGAGAAAGTATCCATCATGGCTGATGCAATGCGGCGGCTGCATACGCTTGATCCGGC
TACCTGCCCATTCGACCACCAAGCGAAACATCGCATCGAGCGAGCACGTACTCGGATGGAAGCCGGTCTT
GTCGATCAGGATGATCTGGACGAAGAGCATCAGGGGCTCGCGCCAGCCGAACTGTTCGCCAGGCTCAAGG
CGAGCATGCCCGACGGCGAGGATCTCGTCGTGACCCATGGCGATGCCTGCTTGCCGAATATCATGGTGGA
AAATGGCCGCTTTTCTGGATTCATCGACTGTGGCCGGCTGGGTGTGGCGGACCGCTATCAGGACATAGCG
TTGGCTACCCGTGATATTGCTGAAGAGCTTGGCGGCGAATGGGCTGACCGCTTCCTCGTGCTTTACGGTA
TCGCCGCTCCCGATTCGCAGCGCATCGCCTTCTATCGCCTTCTTGACGAGTTCTTCTGAGCGGGACTCTG
GGGTTCGAAATGACCGACCAAGCGACGCCCAACCTGCCATCACGAGATTTCGATTCCACCGCCGCCTTCT
ATGAAAGGTTGGGCTTCGGAATCGTTTTCCGGGACGCCGGCTGGATGATCCTCCAGCGCGGGGATCTCAT
GCTGGAGTTCTTCGCCCACCCTAGGGGGAGGCTAACTGAAACACGGAAGGAGACAATACCGGAAGGAACC
CGCGCTATGACGGCAATAAAAAGACAGAATAAAACGCACGGTGTTGGGTCGTTTGTTCATAAACGCGGGG
TTCGGTCCCAGGGCTGGCACTCTGTCGATACCCCACCGAGACCCCATTGGGGCCAATACGCCCGCGTTTC
TTCCTTTTCCCCACCCCACCCCCCAAGTTCGGGTGAAGGCCCAGGGCTCGCAGCCAACGTCGGGGCGGCA
GGCCCTGCCATAGCCTCAGGTTACTCATATATACTTTAGATTGATTTAAAACTTCATTTTTAATTTAAAA
GGATCTAGGTGAAGATCCTTTTTGATAATCTCATGACCAAAATCCCTTAACGTGAGTTTTCGTTCCACTG
AGCGTCAGACCCCGTAGAAAAGATCAAAGGATCTTCTTGAGATCCTTTTTTTCTGCGCGTAATCTGCTGC
TTGCAAACAAAAAAACCACCGCTACCAGCGGTGGTTTGTTTGCCGGATCAAGAGCTACCAACTCTTTTTC
CGAAGGTAACTGGCTTCAGCAGAGCGCAGATACCAAATACTGTTCTTCTAGTGTAGCCGTAGTTAGGCCA
CCACTTCAAGAACTCTGTAGCACCGCCTACATACCTCGCTCTGCTAATCCTGTTACCAGTGGCTGCTGCC
AGTGGCGATAAGTCGTGTCTTACCGGGTTGGACTCAAGACGATAGTTACCGGATAAGGCGCAGCGGTCGG
GCTGAACGGGGGGTTCGTGCACACAGCCCAGCTTGGAGCGAACGACCTACACCGAACTGAGATACCTACA
GCGTGAGCTATGAGAAAGCGCCACGCTTCCCGAAGGGAGAAAGGCGGACAGGTATCCGGTAAGCGGCAGG
GTCGGAACAGGAGAGCGCACGAGGGAGCTTCCAGGGGGAAACGCCTGGTATCTTTATAGTCCTGTCGGGT
TTCGCCACCTCTGACTTGAGCGTCGATTTTTGTGATGCTCGTCAGGGGGGCGGAGCCTATGGAAAAACGC
CAGCAACGCGGCCTTTTTACGGTTCCTGGCCTTTTGCTGGCCTTTTGCTCACATGTTCTTTCCTGCGTTA
TCCCCTGATTCTGTGGATAACCGTATTACCGCCATGCAT
Features (pLannotate 1.2.2; 15 found; start..end, strand, type, name):
     61..364     +  enhancer       CMV enhancer: human cytomegalovirus immediate early enhancer
    365..568     +  promoter       CMV promoter: human cytomegalovirus (CMV) immediate early promoter
    621..646     +  CDS            3xFLAG (fragment): three tandem FLAG® epitope tags
    645..2375    +  CDS            OPTN: OPTN_HUMAN - Also known as FIP2, GLC1E, HIP7, HYPL, NRP. Experimental evidence at protein level: Swiss-Prot protein existence level 1. (Microbial infection) May constitute a cellular target for adenovirus E3 14.7 and Bluetongue virus protein NS3 to inhibit innate immune response. From Homo sapiens (Human).
   2385..3104    +  CDS            EGFP: the original enhanced GFP (Yang et al., 1996) mammalian codon-optimized
   3121..3204    +  CDS            large T antigen (fragment): large T antigen from SV40 (simian virus 40)
   3227..3348    +  polyA_signal   SV40 poly(A) signal: SV40 polyadenylation signal
   3382..3810    -  rep_origin     f1 ori (sequence partly withheld): f1 bacteriophage origin of replication; arrow indicates direction of (+) strand synthesis
   3837..3941    +  promoter       AmpR promoter: bla
   3943..4300    +  promoter       SV40 promoter: SV40 enhancer and early promoter
   4335..5129    +  CDS            NeoR/KanR: aminoglycoside phosphotransferase from Tn5; aph(3')-II (or nptII); confers resistance to neomycin, kanamycin, and G418 (Geneticin®)
   5150..5302    +  CDS            ble (fragment): BLE_KLEPN - Experimental evidence at protein level: Swiss-Prot protein existence level 1. Binding protein with a strong affinity to the bleomycin family of antibiotics. Binds to CL990; an antimitotic-antibiotic compound. From Klebsiella pneumoniae.
   5361..5408    +  polyA_signal   HSV TK poly(A) signal: herpes simplex virus thymidine kinase polyadenylation signal (Cole and Stacy, 1985)
   5499..5515    -  polyA_signal   bGH poly(A) signal (fragment): bovine growth hormone polyadenylation signal
   5737..6325    +  rep_origin     ori: high-copy-number ColE1/pMB1/pBR322/pUC origin of replication
