[The description below was written by a language model from this plasmid's Addgene catalogue record and pLannotate feature annotations shown in this document.]
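Description:
pE478G-EGFP is a mammalian expression plasmid built on the Clontech pEGFP-N1 backbone that encodes human optineurin (OPTN) carrying the E478G substitution, a mutation associated with amyotrophic lateral sclerosis. The OPTN coding sequence was inserted between the EcoRI and BamHI sites of the polylinker, both of which were retained, placing it downstream of the human cytomegalovirus immediate early enhancer and promoter and in frame with the backbone's EGFP. The product is therefore mutant optineurin with EGFP fused to its C terminus, and the transcript is terminated by the SV40 polyadenylation signal. The sequence annotation also detects a short FLAG-like fragment immediately upstream of the OPTN open reading frame. The catalogue entry does not mention this as a tag, so its significance is unclear.

The rest of the roughly 6.4 kb plasmid is standard pEGFP-N1 architecture. A high-copy ColE1/pUC-type origin supports propagation in E. coli, and an f1 origin allows single-stranded DNA production. A single Tn5 aminoglycoside phosphotransferase (NeoR/KanR) cassette sits behind tandem bacterial and SV40 early promoters and ends with the HSV TK polyadenylation signal, giving kanamycin resistance in bacteria and G418 selection in mammalian cells. The small large T antigen, ble and bGH poly(A) fragments in the feature table are most likely backbone remnants or partial annotation matches rather than functional elements.

The construct belongs to a set made to study the effects of mutations and deletions in human optineurin, and a corresponding wild-type OPTN-EGFP plasmid serves as its comparison. The EGFP fusion allows the mutant protein to be visualised by fluorescence in transfected mammalian cells.
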