Addgene plasmid #68848: pE478G-EGFP
Purpose: mutated OPTN was inserted into pEGFP-N1 backbone
Depositing lab: Beatrice Yue. Publication: Effects of mutations and deletions in the human optineurin gene. Turturro S, Shen X, Shyam R, Yue BY, Ying H. Springerplus. 2014 Feb 19;3:99. doi: 10.1186/2193-1801-3-99. eCollection 2014. 845 PubMed 24683533.
Backbone
  Vector backbone: pEGFP-N1
  Backbone manufacturer: Clontech
  Backbone size w/o insert (bp): 4733
  Vector type: Mammalian Expression
  Selectable markers: Neomycin (select with G418)
Growth in bacteria
  Bacterial resistance: Kanamycin, 50 μg/mL
  Growth temperature: 37°C
  Growth strain: DH5alpha
  Copy number: High Copy
Gene/Insert
  Gene/Insert name: optineurin (alt name: OPTN)
  Species: H. sapiens (human)
  Mutation: E478G, associated with ALS
  Entrez Gene: OPTN (a.k.a. ALS12, FIP2, GLC1E, HIP7, HYPL, NRP, TFIIIA-INTP)
  Promoter: CMV
  Tag / fusion protein: EGFP (C terminal on backbone)
  Cloning method: Restriction Enzyme; 5′ cloning site EcoRI (not destroyed); 3′ cloning site BamHI (not destroyed)
  Sequencing primers: 5′ CMV-F; 3′ EGFP-N
Terms and licenses: Academic/Nonprofit Terms; Industry Terms: Not Available to Industry
Depositor comments: Wild type construct is pOPTN-EGFP (Plasmid #27052)
How to cite: pE478G-EGFP was a gift from Beatrice Yue (Addgene plasmid # 68848 ; http://n2t.net/addgene:68848 ; RRID:Addgene_68848)
