>Addgene plasmid #68848 | pE478G-EGFP | addgene partial sequence | sequence record 137510 | CMV-F 5'-CGCAAATGGGCGGTAGGCGTG-3'
ACCGTCAGATCCGCTAGCCTCGAGACGCGTGATTCCACCATGGATTACAAGGATGACGACGATAAGATGT
CCCATCAACCTCTCAGCTGCCTCACTGAAAAGGAGGACAGCCCCAGTGAAAGCACAGGAAATGGACCCCC
CCACCTGGCCCACCCAAACCTGGACACGTTTACCCCGGAGGAGCTGCTGCAGCAGATGAAAGAGCTCCTG
ACCGAGAACCACCAGTTGAAAGAAGCCATGAAGCTAAATAATCAAGCCATGAAAGGGAGATTTGAGGAGC
TTTCGGCCTGGACAGAGAAACAGAAGGAAGAACGCCAGTTTTTTGAGATACAGAGCAAAGAAGCAAAAGA
GCGTCTAATGGCCTTGAGTCATGAGAATGAGAAATTGAAGGAAGAGCTTGGAAAACTAAAAGGGAAATCA
GAAAGGTCATCTGAGGACCCCACTGATGACTCCAGGCTTCCCAGGGCCGAAGCGGAGCAGGAAAAGGACC
AGCTCAGGACCCAGGTGGTGAGGCTACAAGCAGAGAAGGCAGACCTGTTGGGCATCGTGTCTGAACTGCA
GCTCAAGCTGAACTCCAGCGGCTCCTCAGAAGATTCCTTTGTTGAAATTAGGATGGCTGAAGGAGAAGCA
GAAGGGTCAGTAAAAGAAATCAAGCATAGTCCTGGGCCCACGAGAACAGTCTCCACTGGCACGGCATTGT
CTAAATATAGGAGCAGATCTGCAGATGGGGCCAAGAATTACTTCGAACATGAGGAGTTAACTGTGAGCCA
GCTCCTGCTGTGCCTAAGG
