>Addgene plasmid #68848 | pE478G-EGFP | addgene partial sequence | sequence record 137576 | EGFP-N 5'-CGTCGCCGTCCAGCTCGACCAG-3'
CCATTGGATCCCGAATGATGCAATCCATCACGTGAATCTGTAACGTGTCTATGTCAGGCAGAACCTCTCC
ACACTTGGGGCAGGAATGAATCGGAATATTCCGCTGTTGCCGCCAGTCCCTGTCCTCAGCTCCTCTTTGA
ACAAGGTAAGCCTGCTGGTCAGAGTCACTTGTTCTCGCCCCATGACGACTCTGCATCTCCATCAAGGACT
GCCTGCCTCCGTCTTCGAAAGCATCATTCTCTTTCAGCAGAACTGCCAGCTGCAATGCCAGTTGCTCCTT
TTCCTCATGAATTTTCTCTCTCGCTGCTCTTCCAGCATGAAAATCAGAACAGTAAACTTCCATCTGAGCC
CTGAGGATGGTCATGGTTTCCAGGTCCTCTTCCTGCTTGGCAATGGTTTGCTTCATTTCATCCATTTGCA
GCTGTTTGGAAGCCAGAGCCTTCTCTGCCAGTTCCAGTTTTTCACTCAGTTCCTTCAGCACTGCCCTGTC
CACTTTTTCTGACTCTTTTCTTGTTAGTTCCTCAATTGTTTTCAATGCATTATTATGTTCTTGAAGAAGC
TTGTTGTGTGTCATCTGTAGCACAGTTAATTTGGACTTTTCATCCTCTGTTTTAGCCTGTTCCATTTTGA
TTTCTGATAGCATGCTTTCCACTTGTAGCTCTAACTTTTTGTTAGTATAAACAAGCTCTTGCTTTTCATT
CAACTCTGATGGAATTGCAGAATTT
